Addgene plasmid #120659: Smp_002600-Cd4-bio-His
Purpose: Expression of recombinant S. mansoni protein
Depositing lab: Gavin Wright. Depositing organization: Wellcome Sanger Institute. Publication: A library of cell-surface and secreted proteins from Schistosoma mansoni identifies early serological markers of infection. Cécile Crosnier, Anna V. Protasio, Gabriel Rinaldi, Shona Wilson, Matthew Berriman, Gavin J. Wright. bioRXiv 10.1101/593616.
Backbone
  Vector backbone: pTT3
  Backbone manufacturer: Yves Durocher, NRC
  Backbone size w/o insert (bp): 6686
  Vector type: Mammalian Expression
Growth in bacteria
  Bacterial resistance: Ampicillin, 100 μg/mL
  Growth temperature: 37°C
  Growth strain: DH5alpha
  Copy number: High Copy
Gene/Insert
  Gene/Insert name: Smp_002600
  Species: Schistosoma mansoni
  Insert size (bp): 1447
  Entrez Gene: Smp_002600.1 (a.k.a. Smp_002600.1)
  Promoter: CMV
  Tag / fusion protein: ratCd4(d3+4)-bio-6His (C terminal on backbone)
  Cloning method: Restriction Enzyme; 5′ cloning site NotI (not destroyed); 3′ cloning site AscI (not destroyed)
Terms and licenses: Academic/Nonprofit Terms; Industry Terms: Not Available to Industry
How to cite: Smp_002600-Cd4-bio-His was a gift from Gavin Wright (Addgene plasmid # 120659 ; http://n2t.net/addgene:120659 ; RRID:Addgene_120659)
