[The description below was written by a language model from this plasmid's Addgene catalogue record and pLannotate feature annotations shown in this document.]
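Description:
Smp_002600-Cd4-bio-His is a mammalian expression plasmid built on the pTT3 backbone for producing a recombinant protein from the parasitic flatworm Schistosoma mansoni. It is maintained in E. coli through a high-copy ColE1/pUC-type origin and selected with ampicillin via the β-lactamase gene. The backbone also carries an Epstein-Barr virus oriP element, which allows episomal persistence in cells that supply EBNA1, a feature commonly exploited for transient protein production. Short lac, tet and bla fragments in the annotation are backbone remnants with no evident role in expression.

Transcription is driven by the CMV enhancer and immediate early promoter, which span the numbering origin of the circular sequence. This is followed by adenovirus-derived leader and splice sequences and a chimeric intron fragment that typically improve mRNA processing and yield; the "PTP" hit on the opposite strand probably reflects this adenoviral leader region rather than a real coding sequence. A fragment of a mouse immunoglobulin heavy chain signal sequence lies just upstream of the insert, consistent with directing the product into the secretory pathway. The roughly 1.4 kb Smp_002600 insert, cloned between retained NotI and AscI sites, is not itself annotated in the feature table but fits the gap between the signal sequence and the tag. It is fused at its C terminus to rat Cd4 domains 3 and 4, a "bio" tag (presumably a biotinylation sequence) and a 6xHis tag, and the unit ends with a rabbit β-globin polyadenylation signal. The tags permit purification and capture of the protein. The associated publication describes a library of S. mansoni cell-surface and secreted proteins screened for early serological markers of infection.
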