Features (pLannotate 1.2.2; 18 found; start..end, strand, type, name):
      2..201     +  promoter       CMV promoter: human cytomegalovirus (CMV) immediate early promoter
    269..307     +  misc_feature   Ad SA (fragment): adenovirus major late transcript splice acceptor (Friedrich and Soriano, 1991)
    340..549     -  CDS            PTP (fragment): TERM_ADE02 - Experimental evidence at protein level: Swiss-Prot protein existence level 1. Protein covalently bound to the viral DNA that acts as a primer for viral genomic replication by DNA strand displacement. Assembles on the viral origin of replication in an initiation complex with viral polymerase, DBP, host NFIA and host POU2F1/OCT1. During initiation, the polymerase covalently couples the first dCTP with Ser- 580 of pTP. The terminal protein stimulates the template activity over 20 fold compared to protein-free templates. Neo-synthesized viral genomes are linked to two preterminal prot
    580..669     +  intron         chimeric intron (fragment): chimera between introns from adenovirus and immunoglobulin heavy chain genes
    688..734     +  CDS            IgH signal sequence (fragment): signal sequence from the mouse immunoglobulin heavy chain variable region
   2230..2820    +  CDS            Cd4 (fragment): CD4_RAT - Experimental evidence at protein level: Swiss-Prot protein existence level 1. Integral membrane glycoprotein that plays an essential role in the immune response and serves multiple functions in responses against both external and internal offenses. In T-cells, functions primarily as a coreceptor for MHC class II molecule:peptide complex. The antigens presented by class II peptides are derived from extracellular proteins while class I peptides are derived from cytosolic proteins. Interacts simultaneously with the T-cell receptor (TCR) and the MHC class II presented by antigen presenti
   2980..3035    +  polyA_signal   β-globin poly(A) signal: rabbit β-globin polyadenylation signal (Gil and Proudfoot, 1987)
   3549..5230    -  rep_origin     oriP (fragment): Epstein-Barr virus oriP replication origin (Yates et al., 2000)
   5357..5461    +  promoter       AmpR promoter: bla
   5462..6322    +  CDS            AmpR: β-lactamase; bla; confers resistance to ampicillin, carbenicillin, and related antibiotics
   6493..7081    +  rep_origin     ori: high-copy-number ColE1/pMB1/pBR322/pUC origin of replication
   7264..7356    +  CDS            lacI (fragment): lac repressor; lacI; The lac repressor binds to the lac operator to inhibit transcription in E. coli. This inhibition can be relieved by adding lactose or isopropyl-β-D-thiogalactopyranoside (IPTG).
   7369..7390    +  protein_bind   CAP binding site: CAP binding activates transcription in the presence of cAMP. E. coli catabolite activator protein
   7405..7435    +  promoter       lac promoter: promoter for the E. coli lac operon
   7443..7459    +  protein_bind   lac operator: The lac repressor binds to the lac operator to inhibit transcription in E. coli. This inhibition can be relieved by adding lactose or isopropyl-β-D-thiogalactopyranoside (IPTG). lac repressor encoded by lacI
   7529..7545    +  promoter       tet promoter (fragment): E. coli promoter for tetracycline efflux protein gene
   7555..7580    -  CDS            bla(M) (fragment): β-lactamase lacking the signal sequence; bla(M); allows cytosolic expression of β-lactamase
   7754..8133    +  enhancer       CMV enhancer: human cytomegalovirus immediate early enhancer
>Addgene plasmid #120659 | Smp_002600-Cd4-bio-His | addgene full sequence | sequence record 234475 | Addgene NGS Result
GTGATGCGGTTTTGGCAGTACACCAATGGGCGTGGATAGCGGTTTGACTCACGGGGATTTCCAAGTCTCC
ACCCCATTGACGTCAATGGGAGTTTGTTTTGGCACCAAAATCAACGGGACTTTCCAAAATGTCGTAATAA
CCCCGCCCCGTTGACGCAAATGGGCGGTAGGCGTGTACGGTGGGAGGTCTATATAAGCAGAGCTCGTTTA
GTGAACCGTCAGATCCTCACTCTCTTCCGCATCGCTGTCTGCGAGGGCCAGCTGTTGGGCTCGCGGTTGA
GGACAAACTCTTCGCGGTCTTTCCAGTACTCTTGGATCGGAAACCCGTCGGCCTCCGAACGGTACTCCGC
CACCGAGGGACCTGAGCGAGTCCGCATCGACCGGATCGGAAAACCTCTCGAGAAAGGCGTCTAACCAGTC
ACAGTCGCAAGGTAGGCTGAGCACCGTGGCGGGCGGCAGCGGGTGGCGGTCGGGGTTGTTTCTGGCGGAG
GTGCTGCTGATGATGTAATTAAAGTAGGCGGTCTTGAGACGGCGGATGGTCGAGGTGAGGTGTGGCAGGC
TTGAGATCCAGCTGTTGGGGTGAGTACTCCCTCTCAAAAGCGGGCATTACTTCTGCGCTAAGATTGTCAG
TTTCCAAAAACGAGGAGGATTTGATATTCACCTGGCCCGATCTGGCCATACACTTGAGTGACAATGACAT
CCACTTTGCCTTTCTCTCCACAGGTGTCCACTCCCAGGTCCAAGTTTGCCACCATGGAGTTTCAGACCCA
GGTACTCATGTCCCTGCTGCTCTGCATGTCTGGTGCGGCCGCCCTGCTGACCAGACACTTCCCCTGGTCC
ACCATCAAGAACCCCGACTTCACCTACGAGACAAAGTACTTCTGGACCCGGGTGGACCACTTCAGCTTCG
TGAACGACGAGAAGTTCCTGATCCGCTACCTGATCAACAACGAGAGCTTCACCCCTGGCGGCCCTATCCT
GTTCTACACCGGCAACGAGGGCCCCATCGAGACATTCGCCGAGAACAGCGGCTTCATCTGGAAGCTGAGC
CGCGAGCTGAACGCCAGCGTGGTGTTCGCCGAGCACCGGTACTACGGCACCAGCCTGCCCTTCGGCAACA
ACAGCTTCAAGGACCGGCGGCACTTCGGCTACCTGACCGCCGAGCAGACCCTGGCCGACTACGTGCTGCT
GATCAACCAGCTGAAGGCCAACTACAGCTGCTTCGCCAGCAGCCCCGTGATCGCCTTTGGCGGCAGCTAC
GGCGGCATGCTGAGCGCCTGGATCCGGCAGAAGTACCCCAACCAGATCGCTGGCGCCATTGCCAGCAGCG
CCCCTGTGTGGCTGTTCCCCGGCCTGAGCGACTGCAACGGCTTCAGCATGACCATCACCAACAGCTTTCT
GAAGTACGGCGGCGAGAACTGCGTGAAGAACATCCAGCTGAGCTGGTCCAACATCGTGGACATCGGCCAG
AGCGTGGACGGCAAAGAACTGCTGACCCACATGTTCAACATCTGCACCCCCCTGACCGACGTGCAGAACA
TCATCGACTACCTGTCCGACTTCCTGGGCATCATCAGCATGGTCAACTACCCCTACCCCGCCAGCCTGAT
CCTGGCCCTGCCTGAGTGGCCCGTGAAGTACCTGTGCACCAACCTGAGCGAGTACGACCCCCAGCAGCCC
GTGGTCACCAGAATCAGCCTGCTGGCCAAGGCCGTGCTGAGCCTGACCAACTACACAGGCAACCAGACCT
GCCTGGACATCAGCATGAACCTGCCCAACGTGGACGTGAACGGCTGGGACCTGCAGGCCTGTATGGAAAT
GGTCACCCCTACCTGCGCCAGCGGCCCTGTGAACATCATGCCCCCCAGCAACTGGGACCTGAAAACCTAC
AGCATCTACTGCCAGAACAGATTCGGCGTGTCCCCCAGAGTGGAATGGCCCAAGGTGGAATTCTGGTCCA
AGAGCGTGTACACCGTGACCAACATCATCTTCAGCAACGGCGAGATCGACCCTTGGAGCGCCTTCAGCAT
CACAAACAACAGCTACGTGCCCTTCGCCACCGTGATCAATATGAGCGACGCCGCCCACCACCTGGACCTG
AGAACCCCCAACAGCGCCGACCCCCAGTCCGTGGTGGAAGCCAGAGAGATCGAGAAGCAGAAAATCATCC
AGTGGATCAAAGAGTGGAACCTGAAGTACAAGCTGCTCAAGATCTTCAACGGCATCGTGTCCTTCATCTC
CCTGCTGGACTACCTGGGAGGCGCGCCGTCGACCTCCATCACGGCCTATAAGAGTGAGGGGGAGTCAGCG
GAGTTCTCCTTCCCACTCAACCTTGGAGAGGAAAGCCTGCAGGGAGAGTTGAGATGGAAGGCAGAGAAGG
CTCCTTCTTCCCAGTCCTGGATCACCTTCTCCCTAAAGAACCAAAAGGTGTCTGTGCAGAAGTCTACTAG
CAACCCCAAGTTCCAGCTGTCCGAAACGCTCCCACTCACCCTTCAGATACCCCAGGTCTCCCTTCAGTTT
GCTGGTTCTGGCAACCTGACCCTGACTCTGGACAGAGGGATACTGTATCAGGAAGTGAACCTGGTGGTGA
TGAAAGTGACTCAGCCCGACAGCAACACTTTGACCTGTGAGGTGATGGGACCCACCTCACCCAAGATGAG
ACTGATCTTGAAGCAGGAGAATCAGGAGGCCAGGGTCTCCAGGCAGGAGAAAGTGATTCAAGTGCAGGCC
CCTGAAGCAGGGGTGTGGCAATGTCTACTGAGTGAAGGTGAAGAGGTCAAGATGGACTCCAAGATCCAGG
TTTTATCCAAAGGGTTGAATTCCGGCAGCCTGCACCACATCCTGGACGCCCAGAAGATGCTGTGGAACCA
CAGGGACAGGAACCTGCCTCCTCTGGCCCCTCTGGGCCCCCACCACCATCACCACCATTGAGTCTAGACA
CGTGATTAATTAAGGATCCCCCGACCTCGACCTCTGGCTAATAAAGGAAATTTATTTTCATTGCAATAGT
GTGTTGGAATTTTTTGTGTCTCTCACTCGGAAGGACATATGGGAGGGCAAATCATTTGGTCGAGATCCCT
CGGAGATCTCTAGCTAGAGGATCGATCCCCGCCCCGGACGAACTAAACCTGACTACGACATCTCTGCCCC
TTCTTCGCGGGGCAGTGCATGTAATCCCTTCAGTTGGTTGGTACAACTTGCCAACTGGGCCCTGTTCCAC
ATGTGACACGGGGGGGGACCAAACACAAAGGGGTTCTCTGACTGTAGTTGACATCCTTATAAATGGATGT
GCACATTTGCCAACACTGAGTGGCTTTCATCCTGGAGCAGACTTTGCAGTCTGTGGACTGCAACACAACA
TTGCCTTTATGTGTAACTCTTGGCTGAAGCTCTTACACCAATGCTGGGGGACATGTACCTCCCAGGGGCC
CAGGAAGACTACGGGAGGCTACACCAACGTCAATCAGAGGGGCCTGTGTAGCTACCGATAAGCGGACCCT
CAAGAGGGCATTAGCAATAGTGTTTATAAGGCCCCCTTGTTAACCCTAAACGGGTAGCATATGCTTCCCG
GGTAGTAGTATATACTATCCAGACTAACCCTAATTCAATAGCATATGTTACCCAACGGGAAGCATATGCT
ATCGAATTAGGGTTAGTAAAAGGGTCCTAAGGAACAGCGATATCTCCCACCCCATGAGCTGTCACGGTTT
TATTTACATGGGGTCAGGATTCCACGAGGGTAGTGAACCATTTTAGTCACAAGGGCAGTGGCTGAAGATC
AAGGAGCGGGCAGTGAACTCTCCTGAATCTTCGCCTGCTTCTTCATTCTCCTTCGTTTAGCTAATAGAAT
AACTGCTGAGTTGTGAACAGTAAGGTGTATGTGAGGTGCTCGAAAACAAGGTTTCAGGTGACGCCCCCAG
AATAAAATTTGGACGGGGGGTTCAGTGGTGGCATTGTGCTATGACACCAATATAACCCTCACAAACCCCT
TGGGCAATAAATACTAGTGTAGGAATGAAACATTCTGAATATCTTTAACAATAGAAATCCATGGGGTGGG
GACAAGCCGTAAAGACTGGATGTCCATCTCACACGAATTTATGGCTATGGGCAACACATAATCCTAGTGC
AATATGATACTGGGGTTATTAAGATGTGTCCCAGGCAGGGACCAAGACAGGTGAACCATGTTGTTACACT
CTATTTGTAACAAGGGGAAAGAGAGTGGACGCCGACAGCAGCGGACTCCACTGGTTGTCTCTAACACCCC
CGAAAATTAAACGGGGCTCCACGCCAATGGGGCCCATAAACAAAGACAAGTGGCCACTCTTTTTTTTGAA
ATTGTGGAGTGGGGGCACGCGTCAGCCCCCACACGCCGCCCTGCGGTTTTGGACTGTAAAATAAGGGTGT
AATAACTTGGCTGATTGTAACCCCGCTAACCACTGCGGTCAAACCACTTGCCCACAAAACCACTAATGGC
ACCCCGGGGAATACCTGCATAAGTAGGTGGGCGGGCCAAGATAGGGGCGCGATTGCTGCGATCTGGAGGA
CAAATTACACACACTTGCGCCTGAGCGCCAAGCACAGGGTTGTTGGTCCTCATATTCACGAGGTCGCTGA
GAGCACGGTGGGCTAATGTTGCCATGGGTAGCATATACTACCCAAATATCTGGATAGCATATGCTATCCT
AATCTATATCTGGGTAGCATAGGCTATCCTAATCTATATCTGGGTAGCATATGCTATCCTAATCTATATC
TGGGTAGTATATGCTATCCTAATTTATATCTGGGTAGCATAGGCTATCCTAATCTATATCTGGGTAGCAT
ATGCTATCCTAATCTATATCTGGGTAGTATATGCTATCCTAATCTGTATCCGGGTAGCATATGCTATCCT
AATAGAGATTAGGGTAGTATATGCTATCCTAATTTATATCTGGGTAGCATATACTACCCAAATATCTGGA
TAGCATATGCTATCCTAATCTATATCTGGGTAGCATATGCTATCCTAATCTATATCTGGGTAGCATAGGC
TATCCTAATCTATATCTGGGTAGCATATGCTATCCTAATCTATATCTGGGTAGTATATGCTATCCTAATT
TATATCTGGGTAGCATAGGCTATCCTAATCTATATCTGGGTAGCATATGCTATCCTAATCTATATCTGGG
TAGTATATGCTATCCTAATCTGTATCCGGGTAGCATATGCTATCCTCATGATAAGCTGTCAAACATGAGA
ATTTTCTTGAAGACGAAAGGGCCTCGTGATACGCCTATTTTTATAGGTTAATGTCATGATAATAATGGTT
TCTTAGACGTCAGGTGGCACTTTTCGGGGAAATGTGCGCGGAACCCCTATTTGTTTATTTTTCTAAATAC
ATTCAAATATGTATCCGCTCATGAGACAATAACCCTGATAAATGCTTCAATAATATTGAAAAAGGAAGAG
TATGAGTATTCAACATTTCCGTGTCGCCCTTATTCCCTTTTTTGCGGCATTTTGCCTTCCTGTTTTTGCT
CACCCAGAAACGCTGGTGAAAGTAAAAGATGCTGAAGATCAGTTGGGTGCACGAGTGGGTTACATCGAAC
TGGATCTCAACAGCGGTAAGATCCTTGAGAGTTTTCGCCCCGAAGAACGTTTTCCAATGATGAGCACTTT
TAAAGTTCTGCTATGTGGCGCGGTATTATCCCGTGTTGACGCCGGGCAAGAGCAACTCGGTCGCCGCATA
CACTATTCTCAGAATGACTTGGTTGAGTACTCACCAGTCACAGAAAAGCATCTTACGGATGGCATGACAG
TAAGAGAATTATGCAGTGCTGCCATAACCATGAGTGATAACACTGCGGCCAACTTACTTCTGACAACGAT
CGGAGGACCGAAGGAGCTAACCGCTTTTTTGCACAACATGGGGGATCATGTAACTCGCCTTGATCGTTGG
GAACCGGAGCTGAATGAAGCCATACCAAACGACGAGCGTGACACCACGATGCCTGCAGCAATGGCAACAA
CGTTGCGCAAACTATTAACTGGCGAACTACTTACTCTAGCTTCCCGGCAACAATTAATAGACTGGATGGA
GGCGGATAAAGTTGCAGGACCACTTCTGCGCTCGGCCCTTCCGGCTGGCTGGTTTATTGCTGATAAATCT
GGAGCCGGTGAGCGTGGGTCTCGCGGTATCATTGCAGCACTGGGGCCAGATGGTAAGCCCTCCCGTATCG
TAGTTATCTACACGACGGGGAGTCAGGCAACTATGGATGAACGAAATAGACAGATCGCTGAGATAGGTGC
CTCACTGATTAAGCATTGGTAACTGTCAGACCAAGTTTACTCATATATACTTTAGATTGATTTAAAACTT
CATTTTTAATTTAAAAGGATCTAGGTGAAGATCCTTTTTGATAATCTCATGACCAAAATCCCTTAACGTG
AGTTTTCGTTCCACTGAGCGTCAGACCCCGTAGAAAAGATCAAAGGATCTTCTTGAGATCCTTTTTTTCT
GCGCGTAATCTGCTGCTTGCAAACAAAAAAACCACCGCTACCAGCGGTGGTTTGTTTGCCGGATCAAGAG
CTACCAACTCTTTTTCCGAAGGTAACTGGCTTCAGCAGAGCGCAGATACCAAATACTGTTCTTCTAGTGT
AGCCGTAGTTAGGCCACCACTTCAAGAACTCTGTAGCACCGCCTACATACCTCGCTCTGCTAATCCTGTT
ACCAGTGGCTGCTGCCAGTGGCGATAAGTCGTGTCTTACCGGGTTGGACTCAAGACGATAGTTACCGGAT
AAGGCGCAGCGGTCGGGCTGAACGGGGGGTTCGTGCACACAGCCCAGCTTGGAGCGAACGACCTACACCG
AACTGAGATACCTACAGCGTGAGCTATGAGAAAGCGCCACGCTTCCCGAAGGGAGAAAGGCGGACAGGTA
TCCGGTAAGCGGCAGGGTCGGAACAGGAGAGCGCACGAGGGAGCTTCCAGGGGGAAACGCCTGGTATCTT
TATAGTCCTGTCGGGTTTCGCCACCTCTGACTTGAGCGTCGATTTTTGTGATGCTCGTCAGGGGGGCGGA
GCCTATGGAAAAACGCCAGCAACGCGGCCTTTTTACGGTTCCTGGCCTTTTGCTGGCCTTTTGCTCACAT
GTTCTTTCCTGCGTTATCCCCTGATTCTGTGGATAACCGTATTACCGCCTTTGAGTGAGCTGATACCGCT
CGCCGCAGCCGAACGACCGAGCGCAGCGAGTCAGTGAGCGAGGAAGCGGAAGAGCGCCCAATACGCAAAC
CGCCTCTCCCCGCGCGTTGGCCGATTCATTAATGCAGCTGGCACGACAGGTTTCCCGACTGGAAAGCGGG
CAGTGAGCGCAACGCAATTAATGTGAGTTAGCTCACTCATTAGGCACCCCAGGCTTTACACTTTATGCTT
CCGGCTCGTATGTTGTGTGGAATTGTGAGCGGATAACAATTTCACACAGGAAACAGCTATGACCATGATT
ACGCCAAGCTCTAGCTAGAGGTCGACCAATTCTCATGTTTGACAGCTTATCATCGCAGATCCGGGCAACG
TTGTTGCCATTGCTGCAGGCGCAGAACTGGTAGGTATGGAAGATCTATACATTGAATCAATATTGGCAAT
TAGCCATATTAGTCATTGGTTATATAGCATAAATCAATATTGGCTATTGGCCATTGCATACGTTGTATCT
ATATCATAATATGTACATTTATATTGGCTCATGTCCAATATGACCGCCATGTTGACATTGATTATTGACT
AGTTATTAATAGTAATCAATTACGGGGTCATTAGTTCATAGCCCATATATGGAGTTCCGCGTTACATAAC
TTACGGTAAATGGCCCGCCTGGCTGACCGCCCAACGACCCCCGCCCATTGACGTCAATAATGACGTATGT
TCCCATAGTAACGCCAATAGGGACTTTCCATTGACGTCAATGGGTGGAGTATTTACGGTAAACTGCCCAC
TTGGCAGTACATCAAGTGTATCATATGCCAAGTCCGCCCCCTATTGACGTCAATGACGGTAAATGGCCCG
CCTGGCATTATGCCCAGTACATGACCTTACGGGACTTTCCTACTTGGCAGTACATCTACGTATTAGTCAT
CGCTATTACCATG
